Addgene plasmid #98276: pSNAPf-Nup43
Purpose: mammalian expression of SNAPf-Nup43
Depositing lab: Mike Heilemann. Publication: A set of homo-oligomeric standards allows accurate protein counting. Finan K, Raulf A, Heilemann M. Angew Chem Int Ed Engl. 2015 Oct 5;54(41):12049-52. doi: 10.1002/anie.201505664. Epub 2015 Aug 20. PubMed 26289028.
Backbone
  Vector backbone: plasmid PAtagRFP-actin (Verkhusha lab/Addgene)
  Backbone manufacturer: Clontech
  Vector type: Mammalian Expression
  Selectable markers: Neomycin (select with G418)
Growth in bacteria
  Bacterial resistance: Kanamycin, 50 μg/mL
  Growth temperature: 37°C
  Growth strain: DH5alpha
  Copy number: High Copy
Gene/Insert
  Gene/Insert name: Nup43
  Species: H. sapiens (human)
  Entrez Gene: NUP43 (a.k.a. bA350J20.1, p42)
  Promoter: CMV
  Tag / fusion protein: SNAPf-tag (N terminal on insert)
  Cloning method: Restriction Enzyme; 5′ cloning site unknown (unknown if destroyed); 3′ cloning site unknown (unknown if destroyed)
  Sequencing primers: 5′ CMV-F
Terms and licenses: Academic/Nonprofit Terms; Industry Terms: Not Available to Industry
How to cite: pSNAPf-Nup43 was a gift from Mike Heilemann (Addgene plasmid # 98276 ; http://n2t.net/addgene:98276 ; RRID:Addgene_98276)
