[The description below was written by a language model from this plasmid's Addgene catalogue record and pLannotate feature annotations shown in this document.]
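Description:
pSNAPf-Nup43 is a 5.7 kb mammalian expression plasmid that produces human NUP43 fused at its N terminus to the SNAPf tag. It was built on a Clontech-style backbone derived from the PAtagRFP-actin plasmid. It replicates in E. coli at high copy from a ColE1/pUC-type origin, and it also carries an f1 phage origin. A single NeoR/KanR (Tn5 aminoglycoside phosphotransferase) gene serves both hosts. A bacterial bla-type promoter drives it for kanamycin selection. The adjacent SV40 enhancer/early promoter, paired with an HSV TK polyadenylation signal, drives it in mammalian cells, where G418 can be used to select stable lines. The short large T antigen, ble and bGH poly(A) hits in the annotation are fragments, most likely backbone remnants rather than functional elements.

The expression cassette consists of the CMV immediate-early enhancer and promoter, the SNAPf coding sequence, a short linker, the NUP43 open reading frame and an SV40 polyadenylation signal. SNAPf is a fast-reacting variant of O6-alkylguanine-DNA alkyltransferase that forms a covalent bond with benzylguanine derivatives, so each fusion protein can be labelled with one synthetic fluorophore. NUP43 is a component of the Nup107-160 subcomplex of the nuclear pore complex, which is needed for pore assembly and also for kinetochore function in mitosis. The stated purpose is simply mammalian expression of SNAPf-Nup43. The associated publication concerns oligomeric standards for protein counting, which suggests the fusion was used in quantitative fluorescence imaging, though the record does not describe its specific role. The restriction sites used for cloning are not recorded.
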