Features (pLannotate 1.2.2; 14 found; start..end, strand, type, name):
     19..607     +  rep_origin     ori: high-copy-number ColE1/pMB1/pBR322/pUC origin of replication
    782..1085    +  enhancer       CMV enhancer: human cytomegalovirus immediate early enhancer
   1086..1289    +  promoter       CMV promoter: human cytomegalovirus (CMV) immediate early promoter
   1328..1873    +  CDS            SNAP-tag®: human O6-alkylguanine-DNA-alkyltransferase variant that forms covalent bonds with benzylguanine derivatives fast-reacting variant, optimized for mammalian expression
   1895..3034    +  CDS            NUP43: NUP43_HUMAN - Experimental evidence at protein level: Swiss-Prot protein existence level 1. Component of the Nup107-160 subcomplex of the nuclear pore complex (NPC). The Nup107-160 subcomplex is required for the assembly of a functional NPC. The Nup107-160 subcomplex is also required for normal kinetochore microtubule attachment, mitotic progression and chromosome segregation. From Homo sapiens (Human).
   3093..3177    +  CDS            large T antigen (fragment): large T antigen from SV40 (simian virus 40)
   3200..3321    +  polyA_signal   SV40 poly(A) signal: SV40 polyadenylation signal
   3355..3783    -  rep_origin     f1 ori (sequence partly withheld): f1 bacteriophage origin of replication; arrow indicates direction of (+) strand synthesis
   3810..3914    +  promoter       AmpR promoter: bla
   3916..4273    +  promoter       SV40 promoter: SV40 enhancer and early promoter
   4308..5102    +  CDS            NeoR/KanR: aminoglycoside phosphotransferase from Tn5; aph(3')-II (or nptII); confers resistance to neomycin, kanamycin, and G418 (Geneticin®)
   5123..5275    +  CDS            ble (fragment): BLE_KLEPN - Experimental evidence at protein level: Swiss-Prot protein existence level 1. Binding protein with a strong affinity to the bleomycin family of antibiotics. Binds to CL990; an antimitotic-antibiotic compound. From Klebsiella pneumoniae.
   5334..5381    +  polyA_signal   HSV TK poly(A) signal: herpes simplex virus thymidine kinase polyadenylation signal (Cole and Stacy, 1985)
   5472..5488    -  polyA_signal   bGH poly(A) signal (fragment): bovine growth hormone polyadenylation signal
>Addgene plasmid #98276 | pSNAPf-Nup43 | addgene full sequence | sequence record 181934 | Addgene NGS Results
AAAGATCAAAGGATCTTCTTGAGATCCTTTTTTTCTGCGCGTAATCTGCTGCTTGCAAACAAAAAAACCA
CCGCTACCAGCGGTGGTTTGTTTGCCGGATCAAGAGCTACCAACTCTTTTTCCGAAGGTAACTGGCTTCA
GCAGAGCGCAGATACCAAATACTGTTCTTCTAGTGTAGCCGTAGTTAGGCCACCACTTCAAGAACTCTGT
AGCACCGCCTACATACCTCGCTCTGCTAATCCTGTTACCAGTGGCTGCTGCCAGTGGCGATAAGTCGTGT
CTTACCGGGTTGGACTCAAGACGATAGTTACCGGATAAGGCGCAGCGGTCGGGCTGAACGGGGGGTTCGT
GCACACAGCCCAGCTTGGAGCGAACGACCTACACCGAACTGAGATACCTACAGCGTGAGCTATGAGAAAG
CGCCACGCTTCCCGAAGGGAGAAAGGCGGACAGGTATCCGGTAAGCGGCAGGGTCGGAACAGGAGAGCGC
ACGAGGGAGCTTCCAGGGGGAAACGCCTGGTATCTTTATAGTCCTGTCGGGTTTCGCCACCTCTGACTTG
AGCGTCGATTTTTGTGATGCTCGTCAGGGGGGCGGAGCCTATGGAAAAACGCCAGCAACGCGGCCTTTTT
ACGGTTCCTGGCCTTTTGCTGGCCTTTTGCTCACATGTTCTTTCCTGCGTTATCCCCTGATTCTGTGGAT
AACCGTATTACCGCCATGCATTAGTTATTAATAGTAATCAATTACGGGGTCATTAGTTCATAGCCCATAT
ATGGAGTTCCGCGTTACATAACTTACGGTAAATGGCCCGCCTGGCTGACCGCCCAACGACCCCCGCCCAT
TGACGTCAATAATGACGTATGTTCCCATAGTAACGCCAATAGGGACTTTCCATTGACGTCAATGGGTGGA
GTATTTACGGTAAACTGCCCACTTGGCAGTACATCAAGTGTATCATATGCCAAGTACGCCCCCTATTGAC
GTCAATGACGGTAAATGGCCCGCCTGGCATTATGCCCAGTACATGACCTTATGGGACTTTCCTACTTGGC
AGTACATCTACGTATTAGTCATCGCTATTACCATGGTGATGCGGTTTTGGCAGTACATCAATGGGCGTGG
ATAGCGGTTTGACTCACGGGGATTTCCAAGTCTCCACCCCATTGACGTCAATGGGAGTTTGTTTTGGCAC
CAAAATCAACGGGACTTTCCAAAATGTCGTAACAACTCCGCCCCATTGACGCAAATGGGCGGTAGGCGTG
TACGGTGGGAGGTCTATATAAGCAGAGCTGGTTTAGTGAACCGTCAGATCCGCCACCGGTCGCCACCATG
GACAAAGACTGCGAAATGAAGCGCACCACCCTGGATAGCCCTCTGGGCAAGCTGGAACTGTCTGGGTGCG
AACAGGGCCTGCACCGTATCATCTTCCTGGGCAAAGGAACATCTGCCGCCGACGCCGTGGAAGTGCCTGC
CCCAGCCGCCGTGCTGGGCGGACCAGAGCCACTGATGCAGGCCACCGCCTGGCTCAACGCCTACTTTCAC
CAGCCTGAGGCCATCGAGGAGTTCCCTGTGCCAGCCCTGCACCACCCAGTGTTCCAGCAGGAGAGCTTTA
CCCGCCAGGTGCTGTGGAAACTGCTGAAAGTGGTGAAGTTCGGAGAGGTCATCAGCTACAGCCACCTGGC
CGCCCTGGCCGGCAATCCCGCCGCCACCGCCGCCGTGAAAACCGCCCTGAGCGGAAATCCCGTGCCCATT
CTGATCCCCTGCCACCGGGTGGTGCAGGGCGACCTGGACGTGGGGGGCTACGAGGGCGGGCTCGCCGTGA
AAGAGTGGCTGCTGGCCCACGAGGGCCACAGACTGGGCAAGCCTGGGCTGGGTGCTAGCGGAGCATCCGC
AGGAATGGAGGAAATTTATGCGAAGTTTGTGTCCCAGAAAATCAGCAAAACCCGCTGGCGACCGCTGCCT
CCGGGAAGTTTACAGACCGCGGAGACGTTCGCTACAGGATCTTGGGACAATGAGGAAAATTATATTTCAC
TGTGGTCTATTGGAGATTTTGGAAACTTGGACTCTGATGGAGGGTTTGAAGGAGACCATCAGTTATTGTG
TGATATCAGACACCATGGTGATGTAATGGATTTACAGTTTTTTGACCAGGAAAGAATTGTCGCTGCTTCA
TCAACAGGATGTGTAACAGTTTTCCTTCACCATCCAAATAACCAGACTCTGTCAGTCAACCAGCAGTGGA
CTACAGCTCACTACCACACAGGCCCTGGCAGTCCTTCCTATAGCAGTGCACCATGTACAGGTGTTGTGTG
CAACAACCCAGAAATCGTTACAGTTGGAGAGGATGGTCGAATAAATCTCTTCAGAGCTGATCACAAGGAA
GCTGTAAGAACCATAGACAATGCAGATAGTAGTACACTCCATGCTGTAACCTTTCTTCGAACTCCTGAGA
TTCTTACTGTAAATTCAATTGGACAGTTGAAAATATGGGATTTCAGACAACAAGGAAATGAGCCTTCTCA
GATATTGTCACTGACTGGTGACCGAGTGCCACTCCACTGTGTTGATAGACATCCCAACCAACAGCATGTT
GTAGCTACTGGTGGCCAAGATGGAATGTTGAGTATTTGGGATGTTAGACAAGGTACTATGCCTGTATCTC
TGCTGAAGGCTCATGAAGCTGAAATGTGGGAAGTTCACTTTCACCCATCCAACCCAGAACATCTTTTTAC
CTGCTCTGAAGATGGATCCCTCTGGCACTGGGATGCTTCCACAGATGTACCTGAAAAGTCGTCACTCTTT
CACCAAGGAGGAAGAAGCAGTACTTTTTTGTCTCATAGCATTAGTAACCAAGCTAATGTTCACCAGTCTG
TCATTAGCTCCTGGCTCAGCACTGATCCTGCAAAAGACCGAATTGAAATCACAAGCTTACTTCCCAGTAG
GTCTCTGTCTGTGAACACTTTGGATGTTTTAGGTCCTTGTCTTGTTTGTGGAACCGATGCAGAAGCAATT
TATGTTACTAGACATCTTTTTTCGTAGCGGCCGCATCGATAACACCGCAAATGCTTCTAGGGATCCACCG
GATCTAGATAACTGATCATAATCAGCCATACCACATTTGTAGAGGTTTTACTTGCTTTAAAAAACCTCCC
ACACCTCCCCCTGAACCTGAAACATAAAATGAATGCAATTGTTGTTGTTAACTTGTTTATTGCAGCTTAT
AATGGTTACAAATAAAGCAATAGCATCACAAATTTCACAAATAAAGCATTTTTTTCACTGCATTCTAGTT
GTGGTTTGTCCAAACTCATCAATGTATCTTAACGCGTAAATTGTAAGCGTTAATATTTTGTTAAAATTCG
CGTTAAATTTTTGTTAAATCAGCTCATTTTTTAACCAATAGGCCGAAATCGGCAAAATCCCTTATAAATC
AAAAGAATAGACCGAGATAGGGT
[37 nt withheld, positions 3454-3490]
AAAGAACGTGGACTCCAACGTCAAAGG
[49 nt withheld, positions 3518-3566]
T
[91 nt withheld, positions 3568-3658]
G
[124 nt withheld, positions 3660-3783]
CAGGTGGCACTTTTCGGGGAAATGTGCGCGGAACCCCTATTTGTTTATTTTTCTAAATACATTCAAATAT
GTATCCGCTCATGAGACAATAACCCTGATAAATGCTTCAATAATATTGAAAAAGGAAGAGTCCTGAGGCG
GAAAGAACCAGCTGTGGAATGTGTGTCAGTTAGGGTGTGGAAAGTCCCCAGGCTCCCCAGCAGGCAGAAG
TATGCAAAGCATGCATCTCAATTAGTCAGCAACCAGGTGTGGAAAGTCCCCAGGCTCCCCAGCAGGCAGA
AGTATGCAAAGCATGCATCTCAATTAGTCAGCAACCATAGTCCCGCCCCTAACTCCGCCCATCCCGCCCC
TAACTCCGCCCAGTTCCGCCCATTCTCCGCCCCATGGCTGACTAATTTTTTTTATTTATGCAGAGGCCGA
GGCCGCCTCGGCCTCTGAGCTATTCCAGAAGTAGTGAGGAGGCTTTTTTGGAGGCCTAGGCTTTTGCAAA
GATCGATCAAGAGACAGGATGAGGATCGTTTCGCATGATTGAACAAGATGGATTGCACGCAGGTTCTCCG
GCCGCTTGGGTGGAGAGGCTATTCGGCTATGACTGGGCACAACAGACAATCGGCTGCTCTGATGCCGCCG
TGTTCCGGCTGTCAGCGCAGGGGCGCCCGGTTCTTTTTGTCAAGACCGACCTGTCCGGTGCCCTGAATGA
ACTGCAAGACGAGGCAGCGCGGCTATCGTGGCTGGCCACGACGGGCGTTCCTTGCGCAGCTGTGCTCGAC
GTTGTCACTGAAGCGGGAAGGGACTGGCTGCTATTGGGCGAAGTGCCGGGGCAGGATCTCCTGTCATCTC
ACCTTGCTCCTGCCGAGAAAGTATCCATCATGGCTGATGCAATGCGGCGGCTGCATACGCTTGATCCGGC
TACCTGCCCATTCGACCACCAAGCGAAACATCGCATCGAGCGAGCACGTACTCGGATGGAAGCCGGTCTT
GTCGATCAGGATGATCTGGACGAAGAGCATCAGGGGCTCGCGCCAGCCGAACTGTTCGCCAGGCTCAAGG
CGAGCATGCCCGACGGCGAGGATCTCGTCGTGACCCATGGCGATGCCTGCTTGCCGAATATCATGGTGGA
AAATGGCCGCTTTTCTGGATTCATCGACTGTGGCCGGCTGGGTGTGGCGGACCGCTATCAGGACATAGCG
TTGGCTACCCGTGATATTGCTGAAGAGCTTGGCGGCGAATGGGCTGACCGCTTCCTCGTGCTTTACGGTA
TCGCCGCTCCCGATTCGCAGCGCATCGCCTTCTATCGCCTTCTTGACGAGTTCTTCTGAGCGGGACTCTG
GGGTTCGAAATGACCGACCAAGCGACGCCCAACCTGCCATCACGAGATTTCGATTCCACCGCCGCCTTCT
ATGAAAGGTTGGGCTTCGGAATCGTTTTCCGGGACGCCGGCTGGATGATCCTCCAGCGCGGGGATCTCAT
GCTGGAGTTCTTCGCCCACCCTAGGGGGAGGCTAACTGAAACACGGAAGGAGACAATACCGGAAGGAACC
CGCGCTATGACGGCAATAAAAAGACAGAATAAAACGCACGGTGTTGGGTCGTTTGTTCATAAACGCGGGG
TTCGGTCCCAGGGCTGGCACTCTGTCGATACCCCACCGAGACCCCATTGGGGCCAATACGCCCGCGTTTC
TTCCTTTTCCCCACCCCACCCCCCAAGTTCGGGTGAAGGCCCAGGGCTCGCAGCCAACGTCGGGGCGGCA
GGCCCTGCCATAGCCTCAGGTTACTCATATATACTTTAGATTGATTTAAAACTTCATTTTTAATTTAAAA
GGATCTAGGTGAAGATCCTTTTTGATAATCTCATGACCAAAATCCCTTAACGTGAGTTTTCGTTCCACTG
AGCGTCAGACCCCGTAGA
